Addgene plasmid #77215: HCK gRNA (BRDN0001146923)
Purpose: 3rd generation lentiviral gRNA plasmid targeting human HCK
Depositing lab: John Doench & David Root. Depositing organization: Broad Institute. Publication: Optimized sgRNA design to maximize activity and minimize off-target effects of CRISPR-Cas9. Doench JG, Fusi N, Sullender M, Hegde M, Vaimberg EW, Donovan KF, Smith I, Tothova Z, Wilen C, Orchard R, Virgin HW, Listgarten J, Root DE. Nat Biotechnol. 2016 Jan 18. doi: 10.1038/nbt.3437. PubMed 26780180.
Backbone
  Vector backbone: lentiGuide-Puro
  Backbone manufacturer: Zhang Lab (Addgene plasmid # 52963)
  Vector type: Mammalian Expression, Lentiviral, CRISPR
  Selectable markers: Puromycin
Growth in bacteria
  Bacterial resistance: Ampicillin, 100 μg/mL
  Growth temperature: 37°C
  Growth strain: DH5alpha
  Copy number: High Copy
Gene/Insert
  Gene/Insert name: HCK (alt names: HCK; NM_001172129.1)
  gRNA/shRNA sequence: ATGTATTGCCTCCGACCTGG
  Species: H. sapiens (human)
  Entrez Gene: HCK (a.k.a. AIPCV, JTK9, p59Hck, p61Hck)
  Promoter: hU6
  Cloning method: Unknown
  Sequencing primers: 5′ U6-F; 3′ pS2-R
Terms and licenses: Academic/Nonprofit Terms; Industry Terms: Not Available to Industry
Depositor comments: The gRNA was designed to target the following Genbank reference sequence(s): NM_001172129.1,NM_001172130.1,NM_001172131.1,NM_001172132.1,NM_001172133.1,NM_002110.3. Note that this plasmid does NOT contain Cas9. It should be used in conjunction with lentiCas9-Blast (Addgene #52962) or otherwise with cell lines already expressing Cas9. Browse the full kinome gRNA library at http://www.addgene.org/pooled-library/broadgpp-human-kinome/ or visit http://www.broadinstitute.org/rnai/public/ for detailed protocols and information.
How to cite: HCK gRNA (BRDN0001146923) was a gift from John Doench & David Root (Addgene plasmid # 77215 ; http://n2t.net/addgene:77215 ; RRID:Addgene_77215)
