[The description below was written by a language model from this plasmid's Addgene catalogue record and pLannotate feature annotations shown in this document.]
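Description:
HCK gRNA (BRDN0001146923) is a third-generation lentiviral guide RNA plasmid built on the lentiGuide-Puro backbone and designed to direct Streptococcus pyogenes Cas9 to the human HCK gene, which encodes a Src-family tyrosine kinase. It is propagated in E. coli as a high-copy plasmid using a ColE1/pUC-type origin and ampicillin resistance (β-lactamase). The backbone also carries an f1 origin, an SV40 origin and leftover lac/T7/T3 cloning-vector elements that play no role in the payload.

The transfer cassette is driven by an RSV promoter fused to a truncated HIV-1 5' LTR, which makes genomic RNA production Tat-independent. This is followed by the Ψ packaging signal with a partial gag sequence, the Rev response element for nuclear export of the full-length transcript, and a cPPT/CTS that aids nuclear import of the viral genome. It ends in a ΔU3 self-inactivating 3' LTR. Between the LTRs, a human U6 RNA polymerase III promoter expresses the 20-nucleotide HCK-specific spacer joined to the SpCas9 gRNA scaffold. A separate EF-1α promoter, including its first intron, drives puromycin N-acetyltransferase for selection of transduced mammalian cells, and a WPRE enhances transcript expression.

The depositor notes that the guide was designed against several HCK RefSeq transcript variants and that the plasmid contains no Cas9. It must therefore be paired with a separate Cas9 vector such as lentiCas9-Blast, or used in cells that already express Cas9. It belongs to a human kinome gRNA collection and is suited to HCK knockout experiments.
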