Features (pLannotate 1.2.2; 29 found; start..end, strand, type, name):
     14..80      +  CDS            small t antigen (fragment): SV40 (simian virus 40) small t antigen
    106..317     +  promoter       EF-1α core promoter: core promoter for human elongation factor EF-1α
    318..1256    +  intron         EF-1α intron A: intron upstream of the start codon of human EF-1α
   1278..1877    +  CDS            PuroR (fragment): puromycin N-acetyltransferase; pac from Streptomyces; confers resistance to puromycin
   1893..2481    +  misc_feature   WPRE: woodchuck hepatitis virus posttranscriptional regulatory element
   2532..2551    +  misc_feature   cPPT/CTS (fragment): central polypurine tract and central termination sequence of HIV-1
   2553..2786    +  LTR            3' LTR (ΔU3): self-inactivating 3' long terminal repeat (LTR) from HIV-1
   2864..2985    +  polyA_signal   SV40 poly(A) signal: SV40 polyadenylation signal
   3025..3160    +  rep_origin     SV40 ori: SV40 origin of replication
   3181..3199    -  promoter       T7 promoter: promoter for bacteriophage T7 RNA polymerase
   3207..3362    +  CDS            lacZα (fragment): LacZα fragment of β-galactosidase; lacZ fragment
   3367..3795    +  rep_origin     f1 ori (sequence partly withheld): f1 bacteriophage origin of replication; arrow indicates direction of (+) strand synthesis
   3848..3952    +  promoter       AmpR promoter: bla
   3953..4813    +  CDS            AmpR: β-lactamase; bla; confers resistance to ampicillin, carbenicillin, and related antibiotics
   4984..5572    +  rep_origin     ori: high-copy-number ColE1/pMB1/pBR322/pUC origin of replication
   5755..5847    +  CDS            lacI (fragment): lac repressor; lacI; The lac repressor binds to the lac operator to inhibit transcription in E. coli. This inhibition can be relieved by adding lactose or isopropyl-β-D-thiogalactopyranoside (IPTG).
   5860..5881    +  protein_bind   CAP binding site: CAP binding activates transcription in the presence of cAMP. E. coli catabolite activator protein
   5896..5926    +  promoter       lac promoter: promoter for the E. coli lac operon
   5934..5950    +  protein_bind   lac operator: The lac repressor binds to the lac operator to inhibit transcription in E. coli. This inhibition can be relieved by adding lactose or isopropyl-β-D-thiogalactopyranoside (IPTG). lac repressor encoded by lacI
   5995..6013    +  promoter       T3 promoter: promoter for bacteriophage T3 RNA polymerase
   6041..6267    +  promoter       RSV promoter: Rous sarcoma virus enhancer/promoter
   6268..6448    +  LTR            5' LTR (truncated): truncated 5' long terminal repeat (LTR) from HIV-1
   6495..6620    +  misc_feature   HIV-1 Ψ: packaging signal of human immunodeficiency virus type 1
   6604..6967    +  CDS            HIV-1 gag (fragment): gag protein from human immunodeficiency virus 1; gag
   7113..7346    +  misc_feature   RRE: The Rev response element (RRE) of HIV-1 allows for Rev-dependent mRNA export from the nucleus to the cytoplasm.
   7723..7749    +  CDS            Rev (fragment): human immunodeficiency virus 1 (HIV-1) Rev protein; rev; enhances nuclear export of unspliced and incompletely spliced viral mRNAs
   7753..7993    +  promoter       U6 promoter: RNA polymerase III promoter for human U6 snRNA
   8023..8098    +  misc_RNA       gRNA scaffold: guide RNA scaffold for the Streptococcus pyogenes CRISPR/Cas9 system
   8154..8271    +  misc_feature   cPPT/CTS: central polypurine tract and central termination sequence of HIV-1
>Addgene plasmid #77215 | HCK gRNA (BRDN0001146923) | addgene full sequence | sequence record 187334 | Addgene Assembled Sequence
CCCGGGTGCAAAGATGGATAAAGTTTTAAACAGAGAGGAATCTTTGCAGCTAATGGACCTTCTAGGTCTT
GAAAGGAGTGGGAATTGGCTCCGGTGCCCGTCAGTGGGCAGAGCGCACATCGCCCACAGTCCCCGAGAAG
TTGGGGGGAGGGGTCGGCAATTGATCCGGTGCCTAGAGAAGGTGGCGCGGGGTAAACTGGGAAAGTGATG
TCGTGTACTGGCTCCGCCTTTTTCCCGAGGGTGGGGGAGAACCGTATATAAGTGCAGTAGTCGCCGTGAA
CGTTCTTTTTCGCAACGGGTTTGCCGCCAGAACACAGGTAAGTGCCGTGTGTGGTTCCCGCGGGCCTGGC
CTCTTTACGGGTTATGGCCCTTGCGTGCCTTGAATTACTTCCACCTGGCTGCAGTACGTGATTCTTGATC
CCGAGCTTCGGGTTGGAAGTGGGTGGGAGAGTTCGAGGCCTTGCGCTTAAGGAGCCCCTTCGCCTCGTGC
TTGAGTTGAGGCCTGGCCTGGGCGCTGGGGCCGCCGCGTGCGAATCTGGTGGCACCTTCGCGCCTGTCTC
GCTGCTTTCGATAAGTCTCTAGCCATTTAAAATTTTTGATGACCTGCTGCGACGCTTTTTTTCTGGCAAG
ATAGTCTTGTAAATGCGGGCCAAGATCTGCACACTGGTATTTCGGTTTTTGGGGCCGCGGGCGGCGACGG
GGCCCGTGCGTCCCAGCGCACATGTTCGGCGAGGCGGGGCCTGCGAGCGCGGCCACCGAGAATCGGACGG
GGGTAGTCTCAAGCTGGCCGGCCTGCTCTGGTGCCTGGCCTCGCGCCGCCGTGTATCGCCCCGCCCTGGG
CGGCAAGGCTGGCCCGGTCGGCACCAGTTGCGTGAGCGGAAAGATGGCCGCTTCCCGGCCCTGCTGCAGG
GAGCTCAAAATGGAGGACGCGGCGCTCGGGAGAGCGGGCGGGTGAGTCACCCACACAAAGGAAAAGGGCC
TTTCCGTCCTCAGCCGTCGCTTCATGTGACTCCACGGAGTACCGGGCGCCGTCCAGGCACCTCGATTAGT
TCTCGAGCTTTTGGAGTACGTCGTCTTTAGGTTGGGGGGAGGGGTTTTATGCGATGGAGTTTCCCCACAC
TGAGTGGGTGGAGACTGAAGTTAGGCCAGCTTGGCACTTGATGTAATTCTCCTTGGAATTTGCCCTTTTT
GAGTTTGGATCTTGGTTCATTCTCAAGCCTCAGACAGTGGTTCAAAGTTTTTTTCTTCCATTTCAGGTGT
CGTGACGTACGGCCACCATGACCGAGTACAAGCCCACGGTGCGCCTCGCCACCCGCGACGACGTCCCCAG
GGCCGTACGCACCCTCGCCGCCGCGTTCGCCGACTACCCCGCCACGCGCCACACCGTCGATCCGGACCGC
CACATCGAGCGGGTCACCGAGCTGCAAGAACTCTTCCTCACGCGCGTCGGGCTCGACATCGGCAAGGTGT
GGGTCGCGGACGACGGCGCCGCCGTGGCGGTCTGGACCACGCCGGAGAGCGTCGAAGCGGGGGCGGTGTT
CGCCGAGATCGGCCCGCGCATGGCCGAGTTGAGCGGTTCCCGGCTGGCCGCGCAGCAACAGATGGAAGGC
CTCCTGGCGCCGCACCGGCCCAAGGAGCCCGCGTGGTTCCTGGCCACCGTCGGAGTCTCGCCCGACCACC
AGGGCAAGGGTCTGGGCAGCGCCGTCGTGCTCCCCGGAGTGGAGGCGGCCGAGCGCGCCGGGGTGCCCGC
CTTCCTGGAGACCTCCGCGCCCCGCAACCTCCCCTTCTACGAGCGGCTCGGCTTCACCGTCACCGCCGAC
GTCGAGGTGCCCGAAGGACCGCGCACCTGGTGCATGACCCGCAAGCCCGGTGCCTGAACGCGTTAAGTCG
ACAATCAACCTCTGGATTACAAAATTTGTGAAAGATTGACTGGTATTCTTAACTATGTTGCTCCTTTTAC
GCTATGTGGATACGCTGCTTTAATGCCTTTGTATCATGCTATTGCTTCCCGTATGGCTTTCATTTTCTCC
TCCTTGTATAAATCCTGGTTGCTGTCTCTTTATGAGGAGTTGTGGCCCGTTGTCAGGCAACGTGGCGTGG
TGTGCACTGTGTTTGCTGACGCAACCCCCACTGGTTGGGGCATTGCCACCACCTGTCAGCTCCTTTCCGG
GACTTTCGCTTTCCCCCTCCCTATTGCCACGGCGGAACTCATCGCCGCCTGCCTTGCCCGCTGCTGGACA
GGGGCTCGGCTGTTGGGCACTGACAATTCCGTGGTGTTGTCGGGGAAATCATCGTCCTTTCCTTGGCTGC
TCGCCTGTGTTGCCACCTGGATTCTGCGCGGGACGTCCTTCTGCTACGTCCCTTCGGCCCTCAATCCAGC
GGACCTTCCTTCCCGCGGCCTGCTGCCGGCTCTGCGGCCTCTTCCGCGTCTTCGCCTTCGCCCTCAGACG
AGTCGGATCTCCCTTTGGGCCGCCTCCCCGCGTCGACTTTAAGACCAATGACTTACAAGGCAGCTGTAGA
TCTTAGCCACTTTTTAAAAGAAAAGGGGGGACTGGAAGGGCTAATTCACTCCCAACGAAGACAAGATCTG
CTTTTTGCTTGTACTGGGTCTCTCTGGTTAGACCAGATCTGAGCCTGGGAGCTCTCTGGCTAACTAGGGA
ACCCACTGCTTAAGCCTCAATAAAGCTTGCCTTGAGTGCTTCAAGTAGTGTGTGCCCGTCTGTTGTGTGA
CTCTGGTAACTAGAGATCCCTCAGACCCTTTTAGTCAGTGTGGAAAATCTCTAGCAGTACGTATAGTAGT
TCATGTCATCTTATTATTCAGTATTTATAACTTGCAAAGAAATGAATATCAGAGAGTGAGAGGAACTTGT
TTATTGCAGCTTATAATGGTTACAAATAAAGCAATAGCATCACAAATTTCACAAATAAAGCATTTTTTTC
ACTGCATTCTAGTTGTGGTTTGTCCAAACTCATCAATGTATCTTATCATGTCTGGCTCTAGCTATCCCGC
CCCTAACTCCGCCCATCCCGCCCCTAACTCCGCCCAGTTCCGCCCATTCTCCGCCCCATGGCTGACTAAT
TTTTTTTATTTATGCAGAGGCCGAGGCCGCCTCGGCCTCTGAGCTATTCCAGAAGTAGTGAGGAGGCTTT
TTTGGAGGCCTAGGGACGTACCCAATTCGCCCTATAGTGAGTCGTATTACGCGCGCTCACTGGCCGTCGT
TTTACAACGTCGTGACTGGGAAAACCCTGGCGTTACCCAACTTAATCGCCTTGCAGCACATCCCCCTTTC
GCCAGCTGGCGTAATAGCGAAGAGGCCCGCACCGATCGCCCTTCCCAACAGTTGCGCAGCCTGAATGGCG
AATGGG
[124 nt withheld, positions 3367-3490]
C
[91 nt withheld, positions 3492-3582]
A
[49 nt withheld, positions 3584-3632]
CCTTTGACGTTGGAGTCCACGTTCTTT
[37 nt withheld, positions 3660-3696]
ACCCTATCTCGGTCTATTCTTTTGATTTATAAGGGATTTTGCCGATTTCGGCCTATTGGTTAAAAAATGA
GCTGATTTAACAAAAATTTAACGCGAATTTTAACAAAATATTAACGCTTACAATTTAGGTGGCACTTTTC
GGGGAAATGTGCGCGGAACCCCTATTTGTTTATTTTTCTAAATACATTCAAATATGTATCCGCTCATGAG
ACAATAACCCTGATAAATGCTTCAATAATATTGAAAAAGGAAGAGTATGAGTATTCAACATTTCCGTGTC
GCCCTTATTCCCTTTTTTGCGGCATTTTGCCTTCCTGTTTTTGCTCACCCAGAAACGCTGGTGAAAGTAA
AAGATGCTGAAGATCAGTTGGGTGCACGAGTGGGTTACATCGAACTGGATCTCAACAGCGGTAAGATCCT
TGAGAGTTTTCGCCCCGAAGAACGTTTTCCAATGATGAGCACTTTTAAAGTTCTGCTATGTGGCGCGGTA
TTATCCCGTATTGACGCCGGGCAAGAGCAACTCGGTCGCCGCATACACTATTCTCAGAATGACTTGGTTG
AGTACTCACCAGTCACAGAAAAGCATCTTACGGATGGCATGACAGTAAGAGAATTATGCAGTGCTGCCAT
AACCATGAGTGATAACACTGCGGCCAACTTACTTCTGACAACGATCGGAGGACCGAAGGAGCTAACCGCT
TTTTTGCACAACATGGGGGATCATGTAACTCGCCTTGATCGTTGGGAACCGGAGCTGAATGAAGCCATAC
CAAACGACGAGCGTGACACCACGATGCCTGTAGCAATGGCAACAACGTTGCGCAAACTATTAACTGGCGA
ACTACTTACTCTAGCTTCCCGGCAACAATTAATAGACTGGATGGAGGCGGATAAAGTTGCAGGACCACTT
CTGCGCTCGGCCCTTCCGGCTGGCTGGTTTATTGCTGATAAATCTGGAGCCGGTGAGCGTGGGTCTCGCG
GTATCATTGCAGCACTGGGGCCAGATGGTAAGCCCTCCCGTATCGTAGTTATCTACACGACGGGGAGTCA
GGCAACTATGGATGAACGAAATAGACAGATCGCTGAGATAGGTGCCTCACTGATTAAGCATTGGTAACTG
TCAGACCAAGTTTACTCATATATACTTTAGATTGATTTAAAACTTCATTTTTAATTTAAAAGGATCTAGG
TGAAGATCCTTTTTGATAATCTCATGACCAAAATCCCTTAACGTGAGTTTTCGTTCCACTGAGCGTCAGA
CCCCGTAGAAAAGATCAAAGGATCTTCTTGAGATCCTTTTTTTCTGCGCGTAATCTGCTGCTTGCAAACA
AAAAAACCACCGCTACCAGCGGTGGTTTGTTTGCCGGATCAAGAGCTACCAACTCTTTTTCCGAAGGTAA
CTGGCTTCAGCAGAGCGCAGATACCAAATACTGTTCTTCTAGTGTAGCCGTAGTTAGGCCACCACTTCAA
GAACTCTGTAGCACCGCCTACATACCTCGCTCTGCTAATCCTGTTACCAGTGGCTGCTGCCAGTGGCGAT
AAGTCGTGTCTTACCGGGTTGGACTCAAGACGATAGTTACCGGATAAGGCGCAGCGGTCGGGCTGAACGG
GGGGTTCGTGCACACAGCCCAGCTTGGAGCGAACGACCTACACCGAACTGAGATACCTACAGCGTGAGCT
ATGAGAAAGCGCCACGCTTCCCGAAGGGAGAAAGGCGGACAGGTATCCGGTAAGCGGCAGGGTCGGAACA
GGAGAGCGCACGAGGGAGCTTCCAGGGGGAAACGCCTGGTATCTTTATAGTCCTGTCGGGTTTCGCCACC
TCTGACTTGAGCGTCGATTTTTGTGATGCTCGTCAGGGGGGCGGAGCCTATGGAAAAACGCCAGCAACGC
GGCCTTTTTACGGTTCCTGGCCTTTTGCTGGCCTTTTGCTCACATGTTCTTTCCTGCGTTATCCCCTGAT
TCTGTGGATAACCGTATTACCGCCTTTGAGTGAGCTGATACCGCTCGCCGCAGCCGAACGACCGAGCGCA
GCGAGTCAGTGAGCGAGGAAGCGGAAGAGCGCCCAATACGCAAACCGCCTCTCCCCGCGCGTTGGCCGAT
TCATTAATGCAGCTGGCACGACAGGTTTCCCGACTGGAAAGCGGGCAGTGAGCGCAACGCAATTAATGTG
AGTTAGCTCACTCATTAGGCACCCCAGGCTTTACACTTTATGCTTCCGGCTCGTATGTTGTGTGGAATTG
TGAGCGGATAACAATTTCACACAGGAAACAGCTATGACCATGATTACGCCAAGCGCGCAATTAACCCTCA
CTAAAGGGAACAAAAGCTGGAGCTGCAAGCTTAATGTAGTCTTATGCAATACTCTTGTAGTCTTGCAACA
TGGTAACGATGAGTTAGCAACATGCCTTACAAGGAGAGAAAAAGCACCGTGCATGCCGATTGGTGGAAGT
AAGGTGGTACGATCGTGCCTTATTAGGAAGGCAACAGACGGGTCTGACATGGATTGGACGAACCACTGAA
TTGCCGCATTGCAGAGATATTGTATTTAAGTGCCTAGCTCGATACATAAACGGGTCTCTCTGGTTAGACC
AGATCTGAGCCTGGGAGCTCTCTGGCTAACTAGGGAACCCACTGCTTAAGCCTCAATAAAGCTTGCCTTG
AGTGCTTCAAGTAGTGTGTGCCCGTCTGTTGTGTGACTCTGGTAACTAGAGATCCCTCAGACCCTTTTAG
TCAGTGTGGAAAATCTCTAGCAGTGGCGCCCGAACAGGGACTTGAAAGCGAAAGGGAAACCAGAGGAGCT
CTCTCGACGCAGGACTCGGCTTGCTGAAGCGCGCACGGCAAGAGGCGAGGGGCGGCGACTGGTGAGTACG
CCAAAAATTTTGACTAGCGGAGGCTAGAAGGAGAGAGATGGGTGCGAGAGCGTCAGTATTAAGCGGGGGA
GAATTAGATCGCGATGGGAAAAAATTCGGTTAAGGCCAGGGGGAAAGAAAAAATATAAATTAAAACATAT
AGTATGGGCAAGCAGGGAGCTAGAACGATTCGCAGTTAATCCTGGCCTGTTAGAAACATCAGAAGGCTGT
AGACAAATACTGGGACAGCTACAACCATCCCTTCAGACAGGATCAGAAGAACTTAGATCATTATATAATA
CAGTAGCAACCCTCTATTGTGTGCATCAAAGGATAGAGATAAAAGACACCAAGGAAGCTTTAGACAAGAT
AGAGGAAGAGCAAAACAAAAGTAAGACCACCGCACAGCAAGCGGCCGCTGATCTTCAGACCTGGAGGAGG
AGATATGAGGGACAATTGGAGAAGTGAATTATATAAATATAAAGTAGTAAAAATTGAACCATTAGGAGTA
GCACCCACCAAGGCAAAGAGAAGAGTGGTGCAGAGAGAAAAAAGAGCAGTGGGAATAGGAGCTTTGTTCC
TTGGGTTCTTGGGAGCAGCAGGAAGCACTATGGGCGCAGCGTCAATGACGCTGACGGTACAGGCCAGACA
ATTATTGTCTGGTATAGTGCAGCAGCAGAACAATTTGCTGAGGGCTATTGAGGCGCAACAGCATCTGTTG
CAACTCACAGTCTGGGGCATCAAGCAGCTCCAGGCAAGAATCCTGGCTGTGGAAAGATACCTAAAGGATC
AACAGCTCCTGGGGATTTGGGGTTGCTCTGGAAAACTCATTTGCACCACTGCTGTGCCTTGGAATGCTAG
TTGGAGTAATAAATCTCTGGAACAGATTTGGAATCACACGACCTGGATGGAGTGGGACAGAGAAATTAAC
AATTACACAAGCTTAATACACTCCTTAATTGAAGAATCGCAAAACCAGCAAGAAAAGAATGAACAAGAAT
TATTGGAATTAGATAAATGGGCAAGTTTGTGGAATTGGTTTAACATAACAAATTGGCTGTGGTATATAAA
ATTATTCATAATGATAGTAGGAGGCTTGGTAGGTTTAAGAATAGTTTTTGCTGTACTTTCTATAGTGAAT
AGAGTTAGGCAGGGATATTCACCATTATCGTTTCAGACCCACCTCCCAACCCCGAGGGGACCCAGAGAGG
GCCTATTTCCCATGATTCCTTCATATTTGCATATACGATACAAGGCTGTTAGAGAGATAATTAGAATTAA
TTTGACTGTAAACACAAAGATATTAGTACAAAATACGTGACGTAGAAAGTAATAATTTCTTGGGTAGTTT
GCAGTTTTAAAATTATGTTTTAAAATGGACTATCATATGCTTACCGTAACTTGAAAGTATTTCGATTTCT
TGGCTTTATATATCTTGTGGAAAGGACGAAACACCGATGTATTGCCTCCGACCTGGGTTTTAGAGCTAGA
AATAGCAAGTTAAAATAAGGCTAGTCCGTTATCAACTTGAAAAAGTGGCACCGAGTCGGTGCTTTTTTAA
GCTTGGCGTAACTAGATCTTGAGACAAATGGCAGTATTCATCCACAATTTTAAAAGAAAAGGGGGGATTG
GGGGGTACAGTGCAGGGGAAAGAATAGTAGACATAATAGCAACAGACATACAAACTAAAGAATTACAAAA
ACAAATTACAAAAATTCAAAATTTTCGGGTTTATTACAGGGACAGCAGAGATCCACTTTGGCGCCGGCTC
GAGGGGG
