>Addgene plasmid #77215 | HCK gRNA (BRDN0001146923) | depositor partial sequence | sequence record 144675 | Target Sequence
ATGTATTGCCTCCGACCTGG
