>Addgene plasmid #77215 | HCK gRNA (BRDN0001146923) | addgene partial sequence | sequence record 187333 | hU6-F
GTAGAAAGTAATAATTTCTTGGGTAGTTTGCAGTTTTAAAATTATGTTTTAAAATGGACTATCATATGCT
TACCGTAACTTGAAAGTATTTCGATTTCTTGGCTTTATATATCTTGTGGAAAGGACGAAACACCGATGTA
TTGCCTCCGACCTGGGTTTTAGAGCTAGAAATAGCAAGTTAAAATAAGGCTAGTCCGTTATCAACTTGAA
AAAGTGGCACCGAGTCGGTGCTTTTTTAAGCTTGGCGTAACTAGATCTTGAGACAAATGGCAGTATTCAT
CCACAATTTTAAAAGAAAAGGGGGGATTGGGGGGTACAGTGCAGGGGAAAGAATAGTAGACATAATAGCA
ACAGACATACAAACTAAAGAATTACAAAAACAAATTACAAAAATTCAAAATTTTCGGGTTTATTACAGGG
ACAGCAGAGATCCACTTTGGCGCCGGCTCGAGGGGGCCCGGGTGCAAAGATGGATAAAGTTTTAAACAGA
GAGGAATCTTTGCAGCTAATGGACCTTCTAGGTCTTGAAAGGAGTGGGAATTGGCTCCGGTGCCCGTCAG
TGGGCAGAGC
